Addgene plasmid #142652: TFORF0587
Purpose: Lentiviral vector for overexpressing transcription factor ORFs with unique 24-bp barcodes. Barcodes facilitate identification of transcription factors in pooled screens.
Depositing lab: Feng Zhang. Depositing organization: Broad Institute. Publication: A transcription factor atlas of directed differentiation. Joung J, Ma S, Tay T, Geiger-Schuller KR, Kirchgatterer PC, Verdine VK, Guo B, Arias-Garcia MA, Allen WE, Singh A, Kuksenko O, Abudayyeh OO, Gootenberg JS, Fu Z, Macrae RK, Buenrostro JD, Regev A, Zhang F. Cell. 2023 Jan 5;186(1):209-229.e26. doi: 10.1016/j.cell.2022.11.026. PubMed 36608654.
Backbone
  Vector backbone: pLX_TRC317
  Backbone manufacturer: Broad Institute Genetic Perturbation Platform
  Backbone size w/o insert (bp): 8264
  Vector type: Mammalian Expression, Lentiviral
  Selectable markers: Puromycin
Growth in bacteria
  Bacterial resistance: Ampicillin, 100 μg/mL
  Growth temperature: 37°C
  Growth strain: NEB Stable
  Copy number: High Copy
Gene/Insert
  Gene/Insert name: NMI
  Species: H. sapiens (human)
  Insert size (bp): 1025
  Entrez Gene: NMI
  Promoter: EF1a
  Cloning method: Unknown
  Sequencing primers: 5′ GGGTGGAGACTGAAGTTAGGCCAG; 3′ CACATAGCGTAAAAGGAGCAACATAG
Terms and licenses: Academic/Nonprofit Terms; Industry Terms: Not Available to Industry
Depositor comments: XM_017005247,XM_005246941,NM_004688,ENST00000243346 . The transcription factor ORF portion of this plasmid was synthesized by Genewiz. Please test multiple small colonies in case of plasmid recombination. To make this collection available in a timely manner, a portion of this collection was not fully sequenced by Addgene. If an Addgene verified full plasmid sequence is not available, please contact us prior to placing an order to request the full sequence.
How to cite: TFORF0587 was a gift from Feng Zhang (Addgene plasmid # 142652 ; http://n2t.net/addgene:142652 ; RRID:Addgene_142652)
