[The description below was written by a language model from this plasmid's Addgene catalogue record and pLannotate feature annotations shown in this document.]
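Description:
TFORF0587 is a lentiviral mammalian expression plasmid built on the pLX_TRC317 backbone and belongs to a barcoded collection of transcription factor open reading frames made for pooled overexpression screens. It is propagated in E. coli through a high-copy ColE1/pUC-type origin with ampicillin selection (AmpR). An f1 origin and remnants of a lac/T7/T3 cloning region are also present in the bacterial portion. The depositor notes that the plasmid can recombine, as is common for LTR-containing vectors.

The viral portion has a third-generation, self-inactivating layout. An RSV promoter drives a truncated HIV-1 5' LTR, followed by the Ψ packaging signal with a gag fragment, the Rev response element and a cPPT/CTS. The genome ends in a WPRE and a ΔU3 3' LTR, with an SV40 polyadenylation signal downstream. Two expression units lie between the LTRs. In the first, SV40 early promoter sequences drive puromycin N-acetyltransferase, which allows selection of transduced mammalian cells. In the second, the strong constitutive EF-1α promoter drives the human NMI ORF, which was made by gene synthesis. NMI is annotated as a signalling regulator that interacts with STAT proteins and enhances coactivator recruitment.

According to the record, each construct in the collection carries a unique 24-bp barcode that identifies its ORF in pooled experiments. The feature table does not annotate the barcode. The listed insert size is about 100 bp longer than the annotated NMI coding sequence, so the barcode may lie in the short stretch between the ORF and the WPRE, where a small U6 promoter fragment is detected, but the record does not confirm this. The plasmid is used to produce lentivirus for stable NMI overexpression, alone or within the library, in directed differentiation and similar screens.
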