Features (pLannotate 1.2.2; 31 found; start..end, strand, type, name):
      5..231     +  promoter       RSV promoter: Rous sarcoma virus enhancer/promoter
    232..412     +  LTR            5' LTR (truncated): truncated 5' long terminal repeat (LTR) from HIV-1
    459..584     +  misc_feature   HIV-1 Ψ: packaging signal of human immunodeficiency virus type 1
    568..931     +  CDS            HIV-1 gag (fragment): gag protein from human immunodeficiency virus 1; gag
   1077..1310    +  misc_feature   RRE: The Rev response element (RRE) of HIV-1 allows for Rev-dependent mRNA export from the nucleus to the cytoplasm.
   1687..1713    +  CDS            Rev (fragment): human immunodeficiency virus 1 (HIV-1) Rev protein; rev; enhances nuclear export of unspliced and incompletely spliced viral mRNAs
   1720..1743    +  promoter       SV40 promoter (fragment): SV40 early promoter
   1744..1815    +  promoter       SV40 promoter (fragment): SV40 enhancer and early promoter
   1839..1974    +  rep_origin     SV40 ori: SV40 origin of replication
   2020..2616    +  CDS            PuroR (fragment): puromycin N-acetyltransferase; pac from Streptomyces; confers resistance to puromycin
   2665..2782    +  misc_feature   cPPT/CTS: central polypurine tract and central termination sequence of HIV-1
   2847..2913    +  CDS            small t antigen (fragment): SV40 (simian virus 40) small t antigen
   2920..4098    +  promoter       EF-1α promoter: strong constitutive promoter for human elongation factor EF-1α
   4115..5035    +  CDS            NMI (sequence partly withheld): NMI_HUMAN - Experimental evidence at protein level: Swiss-Prot protein existence level 1. Acts as a signaling pathway regulator involved in innate immune system response (PubMed:9989503, PubMed:26342464, PubMed:29038465, PubMed:29350881). In response to interleukin 2/IL2 and interferon IFN-gamma/IFNG, interacts with signal transducer and activator of transcription/STAT which activate the transcription of downstream genes involved in a multitude of signals for development and homeostasis (PubMed:9989503). Enhances the recruitment of CBP/p300 coactivators to STAT1 and STAT5, resulting in increas
   5051..5104    +  promoter       U6 promoter (fragment): RNA polymerase III promoter for human U6 snRNA
   5146..5734    +  misc_feature   WPRE: woodchuck hepatitis virus posttranscriptional regulatory element
   5785..5804    +  misc_feature   cPPT/CTS (fragment): central polypurine tract and central termination sequence of HIV-1
   5806..6039    +  LTR            3' LTR (ΔU3): self-inactivating 3' long terminal repeat (LTR) from HIV-1
   6117..6238    +  polyA_signal   SV40 poly(A) signal: SV40 polyadenylation signal
   6278..6413    +  rep_origin     SV40 ori: SV40 origin of replication
   6434..6452    -  promoter       T7 promoter: promoter for bacteriophage T7 RNA polymerase
   6460..6615    +  CDS            lacZα (fragment): LacZα fragment of β-galactosidase; lacZ fragment
   6620..7048    +  rep_origin     f1 ori (sequence partly withheld): f1 bacteriophage origin of replication; arrow indicates direction of (+) strand synthesis
   7101..7205    +  promoter       AmpR promoter: bla
   7206..8066    +  CDS            AmpR: β-lactamase; bla; confers resistance to ampicillin, carbenicillin, and related antibiotics
   8237..8825    +  rep_origin     ori: high-copy-number ColE1/pMB1/pBR322/pUC origin of replication
   9008..9100    +  CDS            lacI (fragment): lac repressor; lacI; The lac repressor binds to the lac operator to inhibit transcription in E. coli. This inhibition can be relieved by adding lactose or isopropyl-β-D-thiogalactopyranoside (IPTG).
   9113..9134    +  protein_bind   CAP binding site: CAP binding activates transcription in the presence of cAMP. E. coli catabolite activator protein
   9149..9179    +  promoter       lac promoter: promoter for the E. coli lac operon
   9187..9203    +  protein_bind   lac operator: The lac repressor binds to the lac operator to inhibit transcription in E. coli. This inhibition can be relieved by adding lactose or isopropyl-β-D-thiogalactopyranoside (IPTG). lac repressor encoded by lacI
   9248..9266    +  promoter       T3 promoter: promoter for bacteriophage T3 RNA polymerase
>Addgene plasmid #142652 | TFORF0587 | addgene full sequence | sequence record 397792 | Addgene NGS Result
TTAATGTAGTCTTATGCAATACTCTTGTAGTCTTGCAACATGGTAACGATGAGTTAGCAACATGCCTTAC
AAGGAGAGAAAAAGCACCGTGCATGCCGATTGGTGGAAGTAAGGTGGTACGATCGTGCCTTATTAGGAAG
GCAACAGACGGGTCTGACATGGATTGGACGAACCACTGAATTGCCGCATTGCAGAGATATTGTATTTAAG
TGCCTAGCTCGATACATAAACGGGTCTCTCTGGTTAGACCAGATCTGAGCCTGGGAGCTCTCTGGCTAAC
TAGGGAACCCACTGCTTAAGCCTCAATAAAGCTTGCCTTGAGTGCTTCAAGTAGTGTGTGCCCGTCTGTT
GTGTGACTCTGGTAACTAGAGATCCCTCAGACCCTTTTAGTCAGTGTGGAAAATCTCTAGCAGTGGCGCC
CGAACAGGGACTTGAAAGCGAAAGGGAAACCAGAGGAGCTCTCTCGACGCAGGACTCGGCTTGCTGAAGC
GCGCACGGCAAGAGGCGAGGGGCGGCGACTGGTGAGTACGCCAAAAATTTTGACTAGCGGAGGCTAGAAG
GAGAGAGATGGGTGCGAGAGCGTCAGTATTAAGCGGGGGAGAATTAGATCGCGATGGGAAAAAATTCGGT
TAAGGCCAGGGGGAAAGAAAAAATATAAATTAAAACATATAGTATGGGCAAGCAGGGAGCTAGAACGATT
CGCAGTTAATCCTGGCCTGTTAGAAACATCAGAAGGCTGTAGACAAATACTGGGACAGCTACAACCATCC
CTTCAGACAGGATCAGAAGAACTTAGATCATTATATAATACAGTAGCAACCCTCTATTGTGTGCATCAAA
GGATAGAGATAAAAGACACCAAGGAAGCTTTAGACAAGATAGAGGAAGAGCAAAACAAAAGTAAGACCAC
CGCACAGCAAGCGGCCGCTGATCTTCAGACCTGGAGGAGGAGATATGAGGGACAATTGGAGAAGTGAATT
ATATAAATATAAAGTAGTAAAAATTGAACCATTAGGAGTAGCACCCACCAAGGCAAAGAGAAGAGTGGTG
CAGAGAGAAAAAAGAGCAGTGGGAATAGGAGCTTTGTTCCTTGGGTTCTTGGGAGCAGCAGGAAGCACTA
TGGGCGCAGCGTCAATGACGCTGACGGTACAGGCCAGACAATTATTGTCTGGTATAGTGCAGCAGCAGAA
CAATTTGCTGAGGGCTATTGAGGCGCAACAGCATCTGTTGCAACTCACAGTCTGGGGCATCAAGCAGCTC
CAGGCAAGAATCCTGGCTGTGGAAAGATACCTAAAGGATCAACAGCTCCTGGGGATTTGGGGTTGCTCTG
GAAAACTCATTTGCACCACTGCTGTGCCTTGGAATGCTAGTTGGAGTAATAAATCTCTGGAACAGATTTG
GAATCACACGACCTGGATGGAGTGGGACAGAGAAATTAACAATTACACAAGCTTAATACACTCCTTAATT
GAAGAATCGCAAAACCAGCAAGAAAAGAATGAACAAGAATTATTGGAATTAGATAAATGGGCAAGTTTGT
GGAATTGGTTTAACATAACAAATTGGCTGTGGTATATAAAATTATTCATAATGATAGTAGGAGGCTTGGT
AGGTTTAAGAATAGTTTTTGCTGTACTTTCTATAGTGAATAGAGTTAGGCAGGGATATTCACCATTATCG
TTTCAGACCCACCTCCCAACCCCGAGGGGACCCATGCATTGCATCTCAATTAGTCAGCAACCAGGTGTGG
AAAGTCCCCAGGCTCCCCAGCAGGCAGAAGTATGCAAAGCATGCGTCTCAATTAGTCAGCAACCATAGTC
CCGCCCCTAACTCCGCCCATCCCGCCCCTAACTCCGCCCAGTTCCGCCCATTCTCCGCCCCATGGCTGAC
TAATTTTTTTTATTTATGCAGAGGCCGAGGCCGCCTCGGCCTCTGAGCTATTCCAGAAGTAGTGAGGAGG
CTTTTTTGGAGGCCTAGGCTTTTGCAAAAAGCTTTCTAGAGGTACCACCGGAGCTTACCATGACCGAGTA
CAAGCCCACGGTGCGCCTCGCCACCCGCGACGACGTCCCCAGGGCCGTACGCACCCTCGCCGCCGCGTTC
GCCGACTACCCCGCCACGCGCCACACCGTCGATCCGGACCGCCACATCGAGCGGGTCACCGAGCTGCAAG
AACTCTTCCTCACGCGCGTCGGGCTCGACATCGGCAAGGTGTGGGTCGCGGACGACGGCGCCGCCGTGGC
GGTCTGGACCACGCCGGAGAGCGTCGAAGCGGGGGCGGTGTTCGCCGAGATCGGCCCGCGCATGGCCGAG
TTGAGCGGTTCCCGGCTGGCCGCGCAGCAACAGATGGAAGGCCTCCTGGCGCCGCACCGGCCCAAGGAGC
CCGCGTGGTTCCTGGCCACCGTCGGCGTCTCGCCCGACCACCAGGGCAAGGGTCTGGGCAGCGCCGTCGT
GCTCCCCGGAGTGGAGGCGGCCGAGCGCGCCGGGGTGCCCGCCTTCCTGGAGACCTCCGCGCCCCGCAAC
CTCCCCTTCTACGAGCGGCTCGGCTTCACCGTCACCGCCGACGTCGAGGTGCCCGAAGGACCGCGCACCT
GGTGCATGACCCGCAAGCCCGGTGCCAGTTAACGAATTCTAGATCTTGAGACAAATGGCAGTATTCATCC
ACAATTTTAAAAGAAAAGGGGGGATTGGGGGGTACAGTGCAGGGGAAAGAATAGTAGACATAATAGCAAC
AGACATACAAACTAAAGAATTACAAAAACAAATTACAAAAATTCAAAATTTTCGGGTTTATTACAGGGAC
AGCAGAGATCCACTTTGGCGCCGGCTCGAGGCCTGCAGGTGCAAAGATGGATAAAGTTTTAAACAGAGAG
GAATCTTTGCAGCTAATGGACCTTCTAGGTCTTGAAAGGAGTGGGAATTGGCTCCGGTGCCCGTCAGTGG
GCAGAGCGCACATCGCCCACAGTCCCCGAGAAGTTGGGGGGAGGGGTCGGCAATTGAACCGGTGCCTAGA
GAAGGTGGCGCGGGGTAAACTGGGAAAGTGATGTCGTGTACTGGCTCCGCCTTTTTCCCGAGGGTGGGGG
AGAACCGTATATAAGTGCAGTAGTCGCCGTGAACGTTCTTTTTCGCAACGGGTTTGCCGCCAGAACACAG
GTAAGTGCCGTGTGTGGTTCCCGCGGGCCTGGCCTCTTTACGGGTTATGGCCCTTGCGTGCCTTGAATTA
CTTCCACCTGGCTGCAGTACGTGATTCTTGATCCCGAGCTTCGGGTTGGAAGTGGGTGGGAGAGTTCGAG
GCCTTGCGCTTAAGGAGCCCCTTCGCCTCGTGCTTGAGTTGAGGCCTGGCCTGGGCGCTGGGGCCGCCGC
GTGCGAATCTGGTGGCACCTTCGCGCCTGTCTCGCTGCTTTCGATAAGTCTCTAGCCATTTAAAATTTTT
GATGACCTGCTGCGACGCTTTTTTTCTGGCAAGATAGTCTTGTAAATGCGGGCCAAGATCTGCACACTGG
TATTTCGGTTTTTGGGGCCGCGGGCGGCGACGGGGCCCGTGCGTCCCAGCGCACATGTTCGGCGAGGCGG
GGCCTGCGAGCGCGGCCACCGAGAATCGGACGGGGGTAGTCTCAAGCTGGCCGGCCTGCTCTGGTGCCTG
GCCTCGCGCCGCCGTGTATCGCCCCGCCCTGGGCGGCAAGGCTGGCCCGGTCGGCACCAGTTGCGTGAGC
GGAAAGATGGCCGCTTCCCGGCCCTGCTGCAGGGAGCTCAAAATGGAGGACGCGGCGCTCGGGAGAGCGG
GCGGGTGAGTCACCCACACAAAGGAAAAGGGCCTTTCCGTCCTCAGCCGTCGCTTCATGTGACTCCACGG
AGTACCGGGCGCCGTCCAGGCACCTCGATTAGTTCTCGAGCTTTTGGAGTACGTCGTCTTTAGGTTGGGG
GGAGGGGTTTTATGCGATGGAGTTTCCCCACACTGAGTGGGTGGAGACTGAAGTTAGGCCAGCTTGGCAC
TTGATGTAATTCTCCTTGGAATTTGCCCTTTTTGAGTTTGGATCTTGGTTCATTCTCAAGCCTCAGACAG
TGGTTCAAAGTTTTTTTCTTCCATTTCAGGTGTCGTGAGGCTAGCACCGCCACCATGGAAGCTGATAAAG
ATGACACACAACAAATTCTTAAGGAGCATTCGCCAGATGAATTTATAAAAGATGAACAAAATAAGGGACT
AATTGATGAAATTACAAAGAAAAATATTCAACTAAAGAAGGAGATCCAAAAGCTTGAAACGGAGTTACAA
GAGGCTACCAAAGAATTCCAGATTAAAGAGGATATTCCTGAAACAAAGATGAAATTCTTATCAGTTGAAA
CTCCTGAGAATGACAGCCAGTTGTCAAATATCTCCTGTTCGTTTCAAGTGAGCTCGAAAGTTCCTTATGA
GATACAAAAAGGACAAGCACTTATCACCTTTGAAAAAGAAGAAGTTGCTCAAAATGTGGTAAGCATGAGT
AAACATCATGTACAGATAAAAGATGTAAATCTGGAGGTTACGGCCAAGCCAGTTCCATTAAATTCAGGAG
TCAGATTC
[276 nt withheld, positions 4559-4834]
ATACACTTGAAAAAGTATCAGATATTTTCAGGAACATCTAAGAGGACAGTGCTTCTGACAGGAATGGAAG
GCATTCAAATGGATGAAGAAATTGTGGAGGATTTAATTAACATTCACTTTCAACGGGCAAAGAATGGAGG
TGGAGAAGTAGATGTGGTCAAGTGTTCTCTAGGTCAACCTCACATAGCATACTTTGAAGAATAGTAATGA
ACTAGTCCGTAACTTGAAAGTATTTCGATTTCTTGGCTTTATATATCTTGTGGAAAGGACGATGAGATAC
GTGATAAGTTCACGTTACGCGTTAAGTCGACAATCAACCTCTGGATTACAAAATTTGTGAAAGATTGACT
GGTATTCTTAACTATGTTGCTCCTTTTACGCTATGTGGATACGCTGCTTTAATGCCTTTGTATCATGCTA
TTGCTTCCCGTATGGCTTTCATTTTCTCCTCCTTGTATAAATCCTGGTTGCTGTCTCTTTATGAGGAGTT
GTGGCCCGTTGTCAGGCAACGTGGCGTGGTGTGCACTGTGTTTGCTGACGCAACCCCCACTGGTTGGGGC
ATTGCCACCACCTGTCAGCTCCTTTCCGGGACTTTCGCTTTCCCCCTCCCTATTGCCACGGCGGAACTCA
TCGCCGCCTGCCTTGCCCGCTGCTGGACAGGGGCTCGGCTGTTGGGCACTGACAATTCCGTGGTGTTGTC
GGGGAAATCATCGTCCTTTCCTTGGCTGCTCGCCTGTGTTGCCACCTGGATTCTGCGCGGGACGTCCTTC
TGCTACGTCCCTTCGGCCCTCAATCCAGCGGACCTTCCTTCCCGCGGCCTGCTGCCGGCTCTGCGGCCTC
TTCCGCGTCTTCGCCTTCGCCCTCAGACGAGTCGGATCTCCCTTTGGGCCGCCTCCCCGCGTCGACTTTA
AGACCAATGACTTACAAGGCAGCTGTAGATCTTAGCCACTTTTTAAAAGAAAAGGGGGGACTGGAAGGGC
TAATTCACTCCCAACGAAGACAAGATCTGCTTTTTGCTTGTACTGGGTCTCTCTGGTTAGACCAGATCTG
AGCCTGGGAGCTCTCTGGCTAACTAGGGAACCCACTGCTTAAGCCTCAATAAAGCTTGCCTTGAGTGCTT
CAAGTAGTGTGTGCCCGTCTGTTGTGTGACTCTGGTAACTAGAGATCCCTCAGACCCTTTTAGTCAGTGT
GGAAAATCTCTAGCAGTACGTATAGTAGTTCATGTCATCTTATTATTCAGTATTTATAACTTGCAAAGAA
ATGAATATCAGAGAGTGAGAGGAACTTGTTTATTGCAGCTTATAATGGTTACAAATAAAGCAATAGCATC
ACAAATTTCACAAATAAAGCATTTTTTTCACTGCATTCTAGTTGTGGTTTGTCCAAACTCATCAATGTAT
CTTATCATGTCTGGCTCTAGCTATCCCGCCCCTAACTCCGCCCATCCCGCCCCTAACTCCGCCCAGTTCC
GCCCATTCTCCGCCCCATGGCTGACTAATTTTTTTTATTTATGCAGAGGCCGAGGCCGCCTCGGCCTCTG
AGCTATTCCAGAAGTAGTGAGGAGGCTTTTTTGGAGGCCTAGGGACGTACCCAATTCGCCCTATAGTGAG
TCGTATTACGCGCGCTCACTGGCCGTCGTTTTACAACGTCGTGACTGGGAAAACCCTGGCGTTACCCAAC
TTAATCGCCTTGCAGCACATCCCCCTTTCGCCAGCTGGCGTAATAGCGAAGAGGCCCGCACCGATCGCCC
TTCCCAACAGTTGCGCAGCCTGAATGGCGAATGGG
[124 nt withheld, positions 6620-6743]
C
[91 nt withheld, positions 6745-6835]
A
[49 nt withheld, positions 6837-6885]
CCTTTGACGTTGGAGTCCACGTTCTTT
[37 nt withheld, positions 6913-6949]
ACCCTATCTCGGTCTATTCTTTTGATTTATAAGGGATTTTGCCGATTTCGGCCTATTGGTTAAAAAATGA
GCTGATTTAACAAAAATTTAACGCGAATTTTAACAAAATATTAACGCTTACAATTTAGGTGGCACTTTTC
GGGGAAATGTGCGCGGAACCCCTATTTGTTTATTTTTCTAAATACATTCAAATATGTATCCGCTCATGAG
ACAATAACCCTGATAAATGCTTCAATAATATTGAAAAAGGAAGAGTATGAGTATTCAACATTTCCGTGTC
GCCCTTATTCCCTTTTTTGCGGCATTTTGCCTTCCTGTTTTTGCTCACCCAGAAACGCTGGTGAAAGTAA
AAGATGCTGAAGATCAGTTGGGTGCACGAGTGGGTTACATCGAACTGGATCTCAACAGCGGTAAGATCCT
TGAGAGTTTTCGCCCCGAAGAACGTTTTCCAATGATGAGCACTTTTAAAGTTCTGCTATGTGGCGCGGTA
TTATCCCGTATTGACGCCGGGCAAGAGCAACTCGGTCGCCGCATACACTATTCTCAGAATGACTTGGTTG
AGTACTCACCAGTCACAGAAAAGCATCTTACGGATGGCATGACAGTAAGAGAATTATGCAGTGCTGCCAT
AACCATGAGTGATAACACTGCGGCCAACTTACTTCTGACAACGATCGGAGGACCGAAGGAGCTAACCGCT
TTTTTGCACAACATGGGGGATCATGTAACTCGCCTTGATCGTTGGGAACCGGAGCTGAATGAAGCCATAC
CAAACGACGAGCGTGACACCACGATGCCTGTAGCAATGGCAACAACGTTGCGCAAACTATTAACTGGCGA
ACTACTTACTCTAGCTTCCCGGCAACAATTAATAGACTGGATGGAGGCGGATAAAGTTGCAGGACCACTT
CTGCGCTCGGCCCTTCCGGCTGGCTGGTTTATTGCTGATAAATCTGGAGCCGGTGAGCGTGGGTCTCGCG
GTATCATTGCAGCACTGGGGCCAGATGGTAAGCCCTCCCGTATCGTAGTTATCTACACGACGGGGAGTCA
GGCAACTATGGATGAACGAAATAGACAGATCGCTGAGATAGGTGCCTCACTGATTAAGCATTGGTAACTG
TCAGACCAAGTTTACTCATATATACTTTAGATTGATTTAAAACTTCATTTTTAATTTAAAAGGATCTAGG
TGAAGATCCTTTTTGATAATCTCATGACCAAAATCCCTTAACGTGAGTTTTCGTTCCACTGAGCGTCAGA
CCCCGTAGAAAAGATCAAAGGATCTTCTTGAGATCCTTTTTTTCTGCGCGTAATCTGCTGCTTGCAAACA
AAAAAACCACCGCTACCAGCGGTGGTTTGTTTGCCGGATCAAGAGCTACCAACTCTTTTTCCGAAGGTAA
CTGGCTTCAGCAGAGCGCAGATACCAAATACTGTTCTTCTAGTGTAGCCGTAGTTAGGCCACCACTTCAA
GAACTCTGTAGCACCGCCTACATACCTCGCTCTGCTAATCCTGTTACCAGTGGCTGCTGCCAGTGGCGAT
AAGTCGTGTCTTACCGGGTTGGACTCAAGACGATAGTTACCGGATAAGGCGCAGCGGTCGGGCTGAACGG
GGGGTTCGTGCACACAGCCCAGCTTGGAGCGAACGACCTACACCGAACTGAGATACCTACAGCGTGAGCT
ATGAGAAAGCGCCACGCTTCCCGAAGGGAGAAAGGCGGACAGGTATCCGGTAAGCGGCAGGGTCGGAACA
GGAGAGCGCACGAGGGAGCTTCCAGGGGGAAACGCCTGGTATCTTTATAGTCCTGTCGGGTTTCGCCACC
TCTGACTTGAGCGTCGATTTTTGTGATGCTCGTCAGGGGGGCGGAGCCTATGGAAAAACGCCAGCAACGC
GGCCTTTTTACGGTTCCTGGCCTTTTGCTGGCCTTTTGCTCACATGTTCTTTCCTGCGTTATCCCCTGAT
TCTGTGGATAACCGTATTACCGCCTTTGAGTGAGCTGATACCGCTCGCCGCAGCCGAACGACCGAGCGCA
GCGAGTCAGTGAGCGAGGAAGCGGAAGAGCGCCCAATACGCAAACCGCCTCTCCCCGCGCGTTGGCCGAT
TCATTAATGCAGCTGGCACGACAGGTTTCCCGACTGGAAAGCGGGCAGTGAGCGCAACGCAATTAATGTG
AGTTAGCTCACTCATTAGGCACCCCAGGCTTTACACTTTATGCTTCCGGCTCGTATGTTGTGTGGAATTG
TGAGCGGATAACAATTTCACACAGGAAACAGCTATGACCATGATTACGCCAAGCGCGCAATTAACCCTCA
CTAAAGGGAACAAAAGCTGGAGCTGCAAGC
