>Addgene plasmid #142652 | TFORF0587 | depositor partial sequence | sequence record 280094 | Insert
ACCGCCACCATGGAAGCTGATAAAGATGACACACAACAAATTCTTAAGGAGCATTCGCCAGATGAATTTA
TAAAAGATGAACAAAATAAGGGACTAATTGATGAAATTACAAAGAAAAATATTCAACTAAAGAAGGAGAT
CCAAAAGCTTGAAACGGAGTTACAAGAGGCTACCAAAGAATTCCAGATTAAAGAGGATATTCCTGAAACA
AAGATGAAATTCTTATCAGTTGAAACTCCTGAGAATGACAGCCAGTTGTCAAATATCTCCTGTTCGTTTC
AAGTGAGCTCGAAAGTTCCTTATGAGATACAAAAAGGACAAGCACTTATCACCTTTGAAAAAGAAGAAGT
TGCTCAAAATGTGGTAAGCATGAGTAAACATCATGTACAGATAAAAGATGTAAATCTGGAGGTTACGGCC
AAGCCAGTTCCATTAAATTCAGGAGTCAGATTC
[276 nt withheld, positions 454-729]
ATACACTTGAAAAAGTATCAGATATTTTCAGGAACATCTAAGAGGACAGTGCTTCTGACAGGAATGGAAG
GCATTCAAATGGATGAAGAAATTGTGGAGGATTTAATTAACATTCACTTTCAACGGGCAAAGAATGGAGG
TGGAGAAGTAGATGTGGTCAAGTGTTCTCTAGGTCAACCTCACATAGCATACTTTGAAGAATAGTAATGA
ACTAGTCCGTAACTTGAAAGTATTTCGATTTCTTGGCTTTATATATCTTGTGGAAAGGACGATGAGATAC
GTGATAAGTTCACGTT
