>Addgene plasmid #142652 | TFORF0587 | depositor partial sequence | sequence record 280095 | Barcode
TGAGATACGTGATAAGTTCACGTT
